Addgene plasmid #113250: pAW092
Purpose: E. coli expression vector for His-MBP-S. pyogenes Cas1 H205A
Depositing lab: Jennifer Doudna. Depositing organization: University of California, Berkeley. Publication: Protecting genome integrity during CRISPR immune adaptation. Wright AV, Doudna JA. Nat Struct Mol Biol. 2016 Oct;23(10):876-883. doi: 10.1038/nsmb.3289. Epub 2016 Sep 5. PubMed 27595346.
Backbone
  Vector backbone: pET16bMBP
  Backbone manufacturer: Novagen
  Backbone size w/o insert (bp): 6000
  Total vector size (bp): 7734
  Vector type: Bacterial Expression
Growth in bacteria
  Bacterial resistance: Ampicillin, 100 μg/mL
  Growth temperature: 37°C
  Growth strain: DH5alpha
  Copy number: Low Copy
Gene/Insert
  Gene/Insert name: S. pyogenes Cas1 (alt name: SpyCas1)
  Species: S. pyogenes
  Insert size (bp): 870
  Mutation: H205A
  GenBank ID: NC_002737.2
  Promoter: T7
  Tag / fusion protein: 6xHis-MBP (N terminal on backbone)
  Cloning method: Unknown
  Sequencing primers: 5′ CAGCGGTCGTCAGACTGTCG; 3′ GCTAGTTATTGCTCAGCGG
Terms and licenses: Academic/Nonprofit Terms; Industry Terms: Not Available to Industry
How to cite: pAW092 was a gift from Jennifer Doudna (Addgene plasmid # 113250 ; http://n2t.net/addgene:113250 ; RRID:Addgene_113250)
