[The description below was written by a language model from this plasmid's Addgene catalogue record and pLannotate feature annotations shown in this document.]
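Description:
pAW092 is a bacterial expression plasmid built on a pET16b-derived backbone carrying an MBP fusion module (pET16bMBP), designed to produce a point-mutant form of Streptococcus pyogenes Cas1 in E. coli. It is about 7.7 kb, is selected with ampicillin through the bla β-lactamase gene, and replicates from a pBR322-type ColE1 origin. The accompanying bom region and rop gene fit the low copy number listed in the record. Several tetracycline-resistance fragments and the tet promoter are annotated, but these are nonfunctional remnants of the pBR322 ancestry rather than a usable marker.

The expression cassette is a standard pET arrangement. A T7 promoter followed directly by a lac operator and the T7 gene 10 ribosome binding site drives the open reading frame, and a plasmid-borne lacI gene supplies the repressor. Transcription therefore depends on a host providing T7 RNA polymerase and is induced with IPTG. The encoded protein begins with a 6xHis tag and a signal-sequence-free, cytosolic maltose binding protein, followed by a TEV protease recognition site (annotated as a partial match) and then the roughly 870 bp Cas1 coding sequence with the H205A substitution. A T7 terminator closes the unit. The automated annotation matched the insert to a homologous streptococcal Cas1 entry, whereas the catalogue identifies it as S. pyogenes Cas1. A short "SET1" fragment called between the insert and the terminator is probably backbone sequence and not an intended tag.

The His-MBP fusion supports affinity purification and solubility, and the TEV site should allow the tags to be removed. Cas1 is the integrase that inserts new spacers during CRISPR adaptation. The record does not state the effect of H205A, although the construct comes from a study of spacer acquisition and genome integrity, where such a mutant would suit in vitro biochemical comparison with the wild-type protein.
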