Features (pLannotate 1.2.2; 22 found; start..end, strand, type, name):
    104..208     +  promoter       AmpR promoter: bla
    209..1069    +  CDS            AmpR: β-lactamase; bla; confers resistance to ampicillin, carbenicillin, and related antibiotics
   1240..1828    +  rep_origin     ori: high-copy-number ColE1/pMB1/pBR322/pUC origin of replication
   2014..2153    -  misc_feature   bom: basis of mobility region from pBR322
   2255..2446    -  CDS            rop: Rop protein, which maintains plasmids at low copy number; rop
   2463..2843    +  CDS            YPB1_ECOLX: Protein predicted: Swiss-Prot protein existence level 4. From Escherichia coli.
   3085..3709    -  CDS            TcR (fragment): tetracycline efflux protein; tet; confers resistance to tetracycline
   3724..3745    -  protein_bind   CAP binding site: CAP binding activates transcription in the presence of cAMP. E. coli catabolite activator protein
   3758..4839    -  CDS            lacI: lac repressor; lacI; The lac repressor binds to the lac operator to inhibit transcription in E. coli. This inhibition can be relieved by adding lactose or isopropyl-β-D-thiogalactopyranoside (IPTG).
   4840..4917    -  promoter       lacI promoter: lacI
   4925..5204    -  CDS            TcR (fragment): tetracycline efflux protein; tet; confers resistance to tetracycline
   5226..5244    +  promoter       T7 promoter: promoter for bacteriophage T7 RNA polymerase
   5245..5269    +  protein_bind   lac operator: The lac repressor binds to the lac operator to inhibit transcription in E. coli. This inhibition can be relieved by adding lactose or isopropyl-β-D-thiogalactopyranoside (IPTG). lac repressor encoded by lacI
   5285..5307    +  RBS            RBS: efficient ribosome binding site from bacteriophage T7 gene 10 (Olins and Rangwala, 1989)
   5327..5344    +  CDS            6xHis: 6xHis affinity tag
   5354..6454    +  CDS            MBP: maltose binding protein from E. coli; malE (mutated); This version of the gene does not encode a signal sequence, so MBP will remain in the cytosol.
   6509..6525    +  CDS            TEV site (fragment): tobacco etch virus (TEV) protease recognition and cleavage site
   6533..7399    +  CDS            cas1: CAS1_STRTR - Experimental evidence at protein level: Swiss-Prot protein existence level 1. CRISPR (clustered regularly interspaced short palindromic repeat), is an adaptive immune system that provides protection against mobile genetic elements (viruses, transposable elements and conjugative plasmids). CRISPR clusters contain spacers, sequences complementary to antecedent mobile elements, and target invading nucleic acids. CRISPR clusters are transcribed and processed into CRISPR RNA (crRNA) (Probable). Acts as a dsDNA endonuclease. Involved in the integration of spacer DNA into the CRISPR cass
   7413..7463    +  CDS            SET1 (fragment): solubility-enhancement tag derived from T7 phage gene 10B
   7471..7518    +  terminator     T7 terminator: transcription terminator for bacteriophage T7 RNA polymerase
   7541..7645    -  CDS            TcR (fragment): tetracycline efflux protein; tet; confers resistance to tetracycline
   7693..7721    -  promoter       tet promoter: E. coli promoter for tetracycline efflux protein gene
>Addgene plasmid #113250 | pAW092 | addgene full sequence | sequence record 217820 | Addgene NGS Result
TTCTTGAAGACGAAAGGGCCTCGTGATACGCCTATTTTTATAGGTTAATGTCATGATAATAATGGTTTCT
TAGACGTCAGGTGGCACTTTTCGGGGAAATGTGCGCGGAACCCCTATTTGTTTATTTTTCTAAATACATT
CAAATATGTATCCGCTCATGAGACAATAACCCTGATAAATGCTTCAATAATATTGAAAAAGGAAGAGTAT
GAGTATTCAACATTTCCGTGTCGCCCTTATTCCCTTTTTTGCGGCATTTTGCCTTCCTGTTTTTGCTCAC
CCAGAAACGCTGGTGAAAGTAAAAGATGCTGAAGATCAGTTGGGTGCACGAGTGGGTTACATCGAACTGG
ATCTCAACAGCGGTAAGATCCTTGAGAGTTTTCGCCCCGAAGAACGTTTTCCAATGATGAGCACTTTTAA
AGTTCTGCTATGTGGCGCGGTATTATCCCGTGTTGACGCCGGGCAAGAGCAACTCGGTCGCCGCATACAC
TATTCTCAGAATGACTTGGTTGAGTACTCACCAGTCACAGAAAAGCATCTTACGGATGGCATGACAGTAA
GAGAATTATGCAGTGCTGCCATAACCATGAGTGATAACACTGCGGCCAACTTACTTCTGACAACGATCGG
AGGACCGAAGGAGCTAACCGCTTTTTTGCACAACATGGGGGATCATGTAACTCGCCTTGATCGTTGGGAA
CCGGAGCTGAATGAAGCCATACCAAACGACGAGCGTGACACCACGATGCCTGCAGCAATGGCAACAACGT
TGCGCAAACTATTAACTGGCGAACTACTTACTCTAGCTTCCCGGCAACAATTAATAGACTGGATGGAGGC
GGATAAAGTTGCAGGACCACTTCTGCGCTCGGCCCTTCCGGCTGGCTGGTTTATTGCTGATAAATCTGGA
GCCGGTGAGCGTGGGTCTCGCGGTATCATTGCAGCACTGGGGCCAGATGGTAAGCCCTCCCGTATCGTAG
TTATCTACACGACGGGGAGTCAGGCAACTATGGATGAACGAAATAGACAGATCGCTGAGATAGGTGCCTC
ACTGATTAAGCATTGGTAACTGTCAGACCAAGTTTACTCATATATACTTTAGATTGATTTAAAACTTCAT
TTTTAATTTAAAAGGATCTAGGTGAAGATCCTTTTTGATAATCTCATGACCAAAATCCCTTAACGTGAGT
TTTCGTTCCACTGAGCGTCAGACCCCGTAGAAAAGATCAAAGGATCTTCTTGAGATCCTTTTTTTCTGCG
CGTAATCTGCTGCTTGCAAACAAAAAAACCACCGCTACCAGCGGTGGTTTGTTTGCCGGATCAAGAGCTA
CCAACTCTTTTTCCGAAGGTAACTGGCTTCAGCAGAGCGCAGATACCAAATACTGTCCTTCTAGTGTAGC
CGTAGTTAGGCCACCACTTCAAGAACTCTGTAGCACCGCCTACATACCTCGCTCTGCTAATCCTGTTACC
AGTGGCTGCTGCCAGTGGCGATAAGTCGTGTCTTACCGGGTTGGACTCAAGACGATAGTTACCGGATAAG
GCGCAGCGGTCGGGCTGAACGGGGGGTTCGTGCACACAGCCCAGCTTGGAGCGAACGACCTACACCGAAC
TGAGATACCTACAGCGTGAGCTATGAGAAAGCGCCACGCTTCCCGAAGGGAGAAAGGCGGACAGGTATCC
GGTAAGCGGCAGGGTCGGAACAGGAGAGCGCACGAGGGAGCTTCCAGGGGGAAACGCCTGGTATCTTTAT
AGTCCTGTCGGGTTTCGCCACCTCTGACTTGAGCGTCGATTTTTGTGATGCTCGTCAGGGGGGCGGAGCC
TATGGAAAAACGCCAGCAACGCGGCCTTTTTACGGTTCCTGGCCTTTTGCTGGCCTTTTGCTCACATGTT
CTTTCCTGCGTTATCCCCTGATTCTGTGGATAACCGTATTACCGCCTTTGAGTGAGCTGATACCGCTCGC
CGCAGCCGAACGACCGAGCGCAGCGAGTCAGTGAGCGAGGAAGCGGAAGAGCGCCTGATGCGGTATTTTC
TCCTTACGCATCTGTGCGGTATTTCACACCGCAATGGTGCACTCTCAGTACAATCTGCTCTGATGCCGCA
TAGTTAAGCCAGTATACACTCCGCTATCGCTACGTGACTGGGTCATGGCTGCGCCCCGACACCCGCCAAC
ACCCGCTGACGCGCCCTGACGGGCTTGTCTGCTCCCGGCATCCGCTTACAGACAAGCTGTGACCGTCTCC
GGGAGCTGCATGTGTCAGAGGTTTTCACCGTCATCACCGAAACGCGCGAGGCAGCTGCGGTAAAGCTCAT
CAGCGTGGTCGTGAAGCGATTCACAGATGTCTGCCTGTTCATCCGCGTCCAGCTCGTTGAGTTTCTCCAG
AAGCGTTAATGTCTGGCTTCTGATAAAGCGGGCCATGTTAAGGGCGGTTTTTTCCTGTTTGGTCACTGAT
GCCTCCGTGTAAGGGGGATTTCTGTTCATGGGGGTAATGATACCGATGAAACGAGAGAGGATGCTCACGA
TACGGGTTACTGATGATGAACATGCCCGGTTACTGGAACGTTGTGAGGGTAAACAACTGGCGGTATGGAT
GCGGCGGGACCAGAGAAAAATCACTCAGGGTCAATGCCAGCGCTTCGTTAATACAGATGTAGGTGTTCCA
CAGGGTAGCCAGCAGCATCCTGCGATGCAGATCCGGAACATAATGGTGCAGGGCGCTGACTTCCGCGTTT
CCAGACTTTACGAAACACGGAAACCGAAGACCATTCATGTTGTTGCTCAGGTCGCAGACGTTTTGCAGCA
GCAGTCGCTTCACGTTCGCTCGCGTATCGGTGATTCATTCTGCTAACCAGTAAGGCAACCCCGCCAGCCT
AGCCGGGTCCTCAACGACAGGAGCACGATCATGCGCACCCGTGGCCAGGACCCAACGCTGCCCGAGATGC
GCCGCGTGCGGCTGCTGGAGATGGCGGACGCGATGGATATGTTCTGCCAAGGGTTGGTTTGCGCATTCAC
AGTTCTCCGCAAGAATTGATTGGCTCCAATTCTTGGAGTGGTGAATCCGTTAGCGAGGTGCCGCCGGCTT
CCATTCAGGTCGAGGTGGCCCGGCTCCATGCACCGCGACGCAACGCGGGGAGGCAGACAAGGTATAGGGC
GGCGCCTACAATCCATGCCAACCCGTTCCATGTGCTCGCCGAGGCGGCATAAATCGCCGTGACGATCAGC
GGTCCAATGATCGAAGTTAGGCTGGTAAGAGCCGCGAGCGATCCTTGAAGCTGTCCCTGATGGTCGTCAT
CTACCTGCCTGGACAGCATGGCCTGCAACGCGGGCATCCCGATGCCGCCGGAAGCGAGAAGAATCATAAT
GGGGAAGGCCATCCAGCCTCGCGTCGCGAACGCCAGCAAGACGTAGCCCAGCGCGTCGGCCGCCATGCCG
GCGATAATGGCCTGCTTCTCGCCGAAACGTTTGGTGGCGGGACCAGTGACGAAGGCTTGAGCGAGGGCGT
GCAAGATTCCGAATACCGCAAGCGACAGGCCGATCATCGTCGCGCTCCAGCGAAAGCGGTCCTCGCCGAA
AATGACCCAGAGCGCTGCCGGCACCTGTCCTACGAGTTGCATGATAAAGAAGACAGTCATAAGTGCGGCG
ACGATAGTCATGCCCCGCGCCCACCGGAAGGAGCTGACTGGGTTGAAGGCTCTCAAGGGCATCGGTCGAG
ATCCCGGTGCCTAATGAGTGAGCTAACTTACATTAATTGCGTTGCGCTCACTGCCCGCTTTCCAGTCGGG
AAACTGTCGTGCCAGCTGCATTAATGAATCGGCCAACGCGCGGGGAGAGGCGGTTTGCGTATTGGGCGCC
AGGGTGGTTTTTCTTTTCACCAGTGAGACGGGCAACAGCTGATTGCCCTTCACCGCCTGGCCCTGAGAGA
GTTGCAGCAAGCGGTCCACGCTGGTTTGCCCCAGCAGGCGAAAATCCTGTTTGATGGTGGTTAACGGCGG
GATATAACATGAGCTGTCTTCGGTATCGTCGTATCCCACTACCGAGATATCCGCACCAACGCGCAGCCCG
GACTCGGTAATGGCGCGCATTGCGCCCAGCGCCATCTGATCGTTGGCAACCAGCATCGCAGTGGGAACGA
TGCCCTCATTCAGCATTTGCATGGTTTGTTGAAAACCGGACATGGCACTCCAGTCGCCTTCCCGTTCCGC
TATCGGCTGAATTTGATTGCGAGTGAGATATTTATGCCAGCCAGCCAGACGCAGACGCGCCGAGACAGAA
CTTAATGGGCCCGCTAACAGCGCGATTTGCTGGTGACCCAATGCGACCAGATGCTCCACGCCCAGTCGCG
TACCGTCTTCATGGGAGAAAATAATACTGTTGATGGGTGTCTGGTCAGAGACATCAAGAAATAACGCCGG
AACATTAGTGCAGGCAGCTTCCACAGCAATGGCATCCTGGTCATCCAGCGGATAGTTAATGATCAGCCCA
CTGACGCGTTGCGCGAGAAGATTGTGCACCGCCGCTTTACAGGCTTCGACGCCGCTTCGTTCTACCATCG
ACACCACCACGCTGGCACCCAGTTGATCGGCGCGAGATTTAATCGCCGCGACAATTTGCGACGGCGCGTG
CAGGGCCAGACTGGAGGTGGCAACGCCAATCAGCAACGACTGTTTGCCCGCCAGTTGTTGTGCCACGCGG
TTGGGAATGTAATTCAGCTCCGCCATCGCCGCTTCCACTTTTTCCCGCGTTTTCGCAGAAACGTGGCTGG
CCTGGTTCACCACGCGGGAAACGGTCTGATAAGAGACACCGGCATACTCTGCGACATCGTATAACGTTAC
TGGTTTCACATTCACCACCCTGAATTGACTCTCTTCCGGGCGCTATCATGCCATACCGCGAAAGGTTTTG
CGCCATTCGATGGTGTCCGGGATCTCGACGCTCTCCCTTATGCGACTCCTGCATTAGGAAGCAGCCCAGT
AGTAGGTTGAGGCCGTTGAGCACCGCCGCCGCAAGGAATGGTGCATGCAAGGAGATGGCGCCCAACAGTC
CCCCGGCCACGGGGCCTGCCACCATACCCACGCCGAAACAAGCGCTCATGAGCCCGAAGTGGCGAGCCCG
ATCTTCCCCATCGGTGATGTCGGCGATATAGGCGCCAGCAACCGCACCTGTGGCGCCGGTGATGCCGGCC
ACGATGCGTCCGGCGTAGAGGATCGAGATCTCGATCCCGCGAAATTAATACGACTCACTATAGGGGAATT
GTGAGCGGATAACAATTCCCCTCTAGAGAGCTCTTTTGTTTAACTTTAAGAAGGAGATATACATATGAAA
TCTTCTCACCATCACCATCACCATGGTTCTTCTATGAAAATCGAAGAAGGTAAACTGGTAATCTGGATTA
ACGGCGATAAAGGCTATAACGGTCTCGCTGAAGTCGGTAAGAAATTCGAGAAAGATACCGGAATTAAAGT
CACCGTTGAGCATCCGGATAAACTGGAAGAGAAATTCCCACAGGTTGCGGCAACTGGCGATGGCCCTGAC
ATTATCTTCTGGGCACACGACCGCTTTGGTGGCTACGCTCAATCTGGCCTGTTGGCTGAAATCACCCCGG
ACAAAGCGTTCCAGGACAAGCTGTATCCGTTTACCTGGGATGCCGTACGTTACAACGGCAAGCTGATTGC
TTACCCGATCGCTGTTGAAGCGTTATCGCTGATTTATAACAAAGATCTGCTGCCGAACCCGCCAAAAACC
TGGGAAGAGATCCCGGCGCTGGATAAAGAACTGAAAGCGAAAGGTAAGAGCGCGCTGATGTTCAACCTGC
AAGAACCGTACTTCACCTGGCCGCTGATTGCTGCTGACGGGGGTTATGCGTTCAAGTATGAAAACGGCAA
GTACGACATTAAAGACGTGGGCGTGGATAACGCTGGCGCGAAAGCGGGTCTGACCTTCCTGGTTGACCTG
ATTAAAAACAAACACATGAATGCAGACACCGATTACTCCATCGCAGAAGCTGCCTTTAATAAAGGCGAAA
CAGCGATGACCATCAACGGCCCGTGGGCATGGTCCAACATCGACACCAGCAAAGTGAATTATGGTGTAAC
GGTACTGCCGACCTTCAAGGGTCAACCATCCAAACCGTTCGTTGGCGTGCTGAGCGCAGGTATTAACGCC
GCCAGTCCGAACAAAGAGCTGGCAAAAGAGTTCCTCGAAAACTATCTGCTGACTGATGAAGGTCTGGAAG
CGGTTAATAAAGACAAACCGCTGGGTGCCGTAGCGCTGAAGTCTTACGAGGAAGAGTTGGCGAAAGATCC
ACGTATTGCCGCCACTATGGAAAACGCCCAGAAAGGTGAAATCATGCCGAACATCCCGCAGATGTCCGCT
TTCTGGTATGCCGTGCGTACTGCGGTGATCAACGCCGCCAGCGGTCGTCAGACTGTCGATGAAGCCCTGA
AAGACGCGCAGACTAATTCGAGCTCGAACAACAACAACAATAACAATAACAACAACCTCGGGATCGAGGA
AAACCTGTACTTCCAAGGATCCATGGCTGGTTGGCGTACTGTTGTGGTAAATACCCACTCGAAATTATCC
TATAAGAATAATCATCTGATTTTTAAGGATGCCTATAAAACGGAGCTGATCCATTTATCAGAAATTGATA
TTTTGTTATTAGAAACGACCGATATTGTCTTGTCCACTATGCTGGTAAAACGGCTAGTGGATGAGAATGT
CCTTGTCATATTCTGTGATGATAAACGATTACCAACAGCTATGCTGATGCCTTTTTATGGTCGTCATGAT
TCGAGTTTACAGCTTGGGAAACAAATGTCCTGGTCAGAAACAGTCAAATCGCAGGTTTGGACGACGATTA
TTGCTCAAAAGATTTTGAATCAATCTTGCTATCTAGGAGCATGCTCCTATTTTGAAAAATCCCAATCTAT
TATGGATTTATATCATGGTTTGGAAAATTTTGATCCGAGTAATCGAGAAGGGCATGCAGCGAGAATTTAT
TTTAATACACTTTTTGGGAACGATTTCTCAAGAGATTTGGAGCATCCAATCAATGCAGGTCTGGATTATG
GTTATACTTTATTATTGAGTATGTTTGCGCGTGAAGTGGTTGTGTCTGGATGTATGACTCAGTTTGGGCT
TAAAGCTGCTAATCAGTTTAATCAGTTCAATTTTGCTAGCGATATTATGGAACCATTTAGGCCTTTAGTG
GATAAGATTGTTTATGAAAATCGAAATCAGCCTTTTCCCAAAATAAAGAGAGAGTTATTTACTTTGTTTT
CAGATACATTTTCATATAATGGTAAAGAGATGTATCTCACGAATATTATTAGCGATTATACTAAAAAAGT
TGTCAAAGCTCTGAATAATGAAGGGAAAGGAGTTCCTGAATTTAGGATATGACTCGAGCGGCCGCTGCTA
ACAAAGCCCGAAAGGAAGCTGAGTTGGCTGCTGCCACCGCTGAGCAATAACTAGCATAACCCCTTGGGGC
CTCTAAACGGGTCTTGAGGGGTTTTTTGCTGAAAGGAGGAACTATATCCGGATATCCCGCAAGAGGCCCG
GCAGTACCGGCATAACCAAGCCTATGCCTACAGCATCCAGGGTGACGGTGCCGAGGATGACGATGAGTGC
ATTGTTAGATTTCATACACGGTGCCTGACTGCGTTAGCAATTTAACTGTGATAAACTACCGCATTAAAGC
TTATCGATGATAAGCTGTCAAACATGAGAA
